>Addgene plasmid #242689 | pCMV-PE2-SpG (HES824) | addgene full sequence | sequence record 488972 | Addgene NGS Result
GACATTGATTATTGACTAGTTATTAATAGTAATCAATTACGGGGTCATTAGTTCATAGCCCATATATGGA
GTTCCGCGTTACATAACTTACGGTAAATGGCCCGCCTGGCTGACCGCCCAACGACCCCCGCCCATTGACG
TCAATAATGACGTATGTTCCCATAGTAACGCCAATAGGGACTTTCCATTGACGTCAATGGGTGGAGTATT
TACGGTAAACTGCCCACTTGGCAGTACATCAAGTGTATCATATGCCAAGTACGCCCCCTATTGACGTCAA
TGACGGTAAATGGCCCGCCTGGCATTATGCCCAGTACATGACCTTATGGGACTTTCCTACTTGGCAGTAC
ATCTACGTATTAGTCATCGCTATTACCATGGTGATGCGGTTTTGGCAGTACATCAATGGGCGTGGATAGC
GGTTTGACTCACGGGGATTTCCAAGTCTCCACCCCATTGACGTCAATGGGAGTTTGTTTTGGCACCAAAA
TCAACGGGACTTTCCAAAATGTCGTAACAACTCCGCCCCATTGACGCAAATGGGCGGTAGGCGTGTACGG
TGGGAGGTCTATATAAGCAGAGCTGGTTTAGTGAACCGTCAGATCCGCTAGAGATCCGCGGCCGCTAATA
CGACTCACTATAGGGAGAGCCGCCACCATGAAACGGACAGCCGACGGAAGCGAGTTCGAGTCACCAAAGA
AGAAGCGGAAAGTCGACAAGAAGTACAGCATCGGCCTGGACATCGGCACCAACTCTGTGGGCTGGGCCGT
GATCACCGACGAGTACAAGGTGCCCAGCAAGAAATTCAAGGTGCTGGGCAACACCGACCGGCACAGCATC
AAGAAGAACCTGATCGGAGCCCTGCTGTTCGACAGCGGCGAAACAGCCGAGGCCACCCGGCTGAAGAGAA
CCGCCAGAAGAAGATACACCAGACGGAAGAACCGGATCTGCTATCTGCAAGAGATCTTCAGCAACGAGAT
GGCCAAGGTGGACGACAGCTTCTTCCACAGACTGGAAGAGTCCTTCCTGGTGGAAGAGGATAAGAAGCAC
GAGCGGCACCCCATCTTCGGCAACATCGTGGACGAGGTGGCCTACCACGAGAAGTACCCCACCATCTACC
ACCTGAGAAAGAAACTGGTGGACAGCACCGACAAGGCCGACCTGCGGCTGATCTATCTGGCCCTGGCCCA
CATGATCAAGTTCCGGGGCCACTTCCTGATCGAGGGCGACCTGAACCCCGACAACAGCGACGTGGACAAG
CTGTTCATCCAGCTGGTGCAGACCTACAACCAGCTGTTCGAGGAAAACCCCATCAACGCCAGCGGCGTGG
ACGCCAAGGCCATCCTGTCTGCCAGACTGAGCAAGAGCAGACGGCTGGAAAATCTGATCGCCCAGCTGCC
CGGCGAGAAGAAGAATGGCCTGTTCGGAAACCTGATTGCCCTGAGCCTGGGCCTGACCCCCAACTTCAAG
AGCAACTTCGACCTGGCCGAGGATGCCAAACTGCAGCTGAGCAAGGACACCTACGACGACGACCTGGACA
ACCTGCTGGCCCAGATCGGCGACCAGTACGCCGACCTGTTTCTGGCCGCCAAGAACCTGTCCGACGCCAT
CCTGCTGAGCGACATCCTGAGAGTGAACACCGAGATCACCAAGGCCCCCCTGAGCGCCTCTATGATCAAG
AGATACGACGAGCACCACCAGGACCTGACCCTGCTGAAAGCTCTCGTGCGGCAGCAGCTGCCTGAGAAGT
ACAAAGAGATTTTCTTCGACCAGAGCAAGAACGGCTACGCCGGCTACATTGACGGCGGAGCCAGCCAGGA
AGAGTTCTACAAGTTCATCAAGCCCATCCTGGAAAAGATGGACGGCACCGAGGAACTGCTCGTGAAGCTG
AACAGAGAGGACCTGCTGCGGAAGCAGCGGACCTTCGACAACGGCAGCATCCCCCACCAGATCCACCTGG
GAGAGCTGCACGCCATTCTGCGGCGGCAGGAAGATTTTTACCCATTCCTGAAGGACAACCGGGAAAAGAT
CGAGAAGATCCTGACCTTCCGCATCCCCTACTACGTGGGCCCTCTGGCCAGGGGAAACAGCAGATTCGCC
TGGATGACCAGAAAGAGCGAGGAAACCATCACCCCCTGGAACTTCGAGGAAGTGGTGGACAAGGGCGCTT
CCGCCCAGAGCTTCATCGAGCGGATGACCAACTTCGATAAGAACCTGCCCAACGAGAAGGTGCTGCCCAA
GCACAGCCTGCTGTACGAGTACTTCACCGTGTATAACGAGCTGACCAAAGTGAAATACGTGACCGAGGGA
ATGAGAAAGCCCGCCTTCCTGAGCGGCGAGCAGAAAAAGGCCATCGTGGACCTGCTGTTCAAGACCAACC
GGAAAGTGACCGTGAAGCAGCTGAAAGAGGACTACTTCAAGAAAATCGAGTGCTTCGACTCCGTGGAAAT
CTCCGGCGTGGAAGATCGGTTCAACGCCTCCCTGGGCACATACCACGATCTGCTGAAAATTATCAAGGAC
AAGGACTTCCTGGACAATGAGGAAAACGAGGACATTCTGGAAGATATCGTGCTGACCCTGACACTGTTTG
AGGACAGAGAGATGATCGAGGAACGGCTGAAAACCTATGCCCACCTGTTCGACGACAAAGTGATGAAGCA
GCTGAAGCGGCGGAGATACACCGGCTGGGGCAGGCTGAGCCGGAAGCTGATCAACGGCATCCGGGACAAG
CAGTCCGGCAAGACAATCCTGGATTTCCTGAAGTCCGACGGCTTCGCCAACAGAAACTTCATGCAGCTGA
TCCACGACGACAGCCTGACCTTTAAAGAGGACATCCAGAAAGCCCAGGTGTCCGGCCAGGGCGATAGCCT
GCACGAGCACATTGCCAATCTGGCCGGCAGCCCCGCCATTAAGAAGGGCATCCTGCAGACAGTGAAGGTG
GTGGACGAGCTCGTGAAAGTGATGGGCCGGCACAAGCCCGAGAACATCGTGATCGAAATGGCCAGAGAGA
ACCAGACCACCCAGAAGGGACAGAAGAACAGCCGCGAGAGAATGAAGCGGATCGAAGAGGGCATCAAAGA
GCTGGGCAGCCAGATCCTGAAAGAACACCCCGTGGAAAACACCCAGCTGCAGAACGAGAAGCTGTACCTG
TACTACCTGCAGAATGGGCGGGATATGTACGTGGACCAGGAACTGGACATCAACCGGCTGTCCGACTACG
ATGTGGACGCTATCGTGCCTCAGAGCTTTCTGAAGGACGACTCCATCGACAACAAGGTGCTGACCAGAAG
CGACAAGAACCGGGGCAAGAGCGACAACGTGCCCTCCGAAGAGGTCGTGAAGAAGATGAAGAACTACTGG
CGGCAGCTGCTGAACGCCAAGCTGATTACCCAGAGAAAGTTCGACAATCTGACCAAGGCCGAGAGAGGCG
GCCTGAGCGAACTGGATAAGGCCGGCTTCATCAAGAGACAGCTGGTGGAAACCCGGCAGATCACAAAGCA
CGTGGCACAGATCCTGGACTCCCGGATGAACACTAAGTACGACGAGAATGACAAGCTGATCCGGGAAGTG
AAAGTGATCACCCTGAAGTCCAAGCTGGTGTCCGATTTCCGGAAGGATTTCCAGTTTTACAAAGTGCGCG
AGATCAACAACTACCACCACGCCCACGACGCCTACCTGAACGCCGTCGTGGGAACCGCCCTGATCAAAAA
GTACCCTAAGCTGGAAAGCGAGTTCGTGTACGGCGACTACAAGGTGTACGACGTGCGGAAGATGATCGCC
AAGAGCGAGCAGGAAATCGGCAAGGCTACCGCCAAGTACTTCTTCTACAGCAACATCATGAACTTTTTCA
AGACCGAGATTACCCTGGCCAACGGCGAGATCCGGAAGCGGCCTCTGATCGAGACAAACGGCGAAACCGG
GGAGATCGTGTGGGATAAGGGCCGGGATTTTGCCACCGTGCGGAAAGTGCTGAGCATGCCCCAAGTGAAT
ATCGTGAAAAAGACCGAGGTGCAGACAGGCGGCTTCAGCAAAGAGTCTATCCTGCCCAAGAGGAACAGCG
ATAAGCTGATCGCCAGAAAGAAGGACTGGGACCCTAAGAAGTACGGCGGCTTCCTGTGGCCCACCGTGGC
CTATTCTGTGCTGGTGGTGGCCAAAGTGGAAAAGGGCAAGTCCAAGAAACTGAAGAGTGTGAAAGAGCTG
CTGGGGATCACCATCATGGAAAGAAGCAGCTTCGAGAAGAATCCCATCGACTTTCTGGAAGCCAAGGGCT
ACAAAGAAGTGAAAAAGGACCTGATCATCAAGCTGCCTAAGTACTCCCTGTTCGAGCTGGAAAACGGCCG
GAAGAGAATGCTGGCCTCTGCCAAGCAGCTGCAGAAGGGAAACGAACTGGCCCTGCCCTCCAAATATGTG
AACTTCCTGTACCTGGCCAGCCACTATGAGAAGCTGAAGGGCTCCCCCGAGGATAATGAGCAGAAACAGC
TGTTTGTGGAACAGCACAAGCACTACCTGGACGAGATCATCGAGCAGATCAGCGAGTTCTCCAAGAGAGT
GATCCTGGCCGACGCTAATCTGGACAAAGTGCTGTCCGCCTACAACAAGCACCGGGATAAGCCCATCAGA
GAGCAGGCCGAGAATATCATCCACCTGTTTACCCTGACCAATCTGGGAGCCCCTGCCGCCTTCAAGTACT
TTGACACCACCATCGACCGGAAGCAGTACAGAAGCACCAAAGAGGTGCTGGACGCCACCCTGATCCACCA
GAGCATCACCGGCCTGTACGAGACACGGATCGACCTGTCTCAGCTGGGAGGTGACTCTGGAGGATCTAGC
GGAGGATCCTCTGGCAGCGAGACACCAGGAACAAGCGAGTCAGCAACACCAGAGAGCAGTGGCGGCAGCA
GCGGCGGCAGCAGCACCCTAAATATAGAAGATGAGTATCGGCTACATGAGACCTCAAAAGAGCCAGATGT
TTCTCTAGGGTCCACATGGCTGTCTGATTTTCCTCAGGCCTGGGCGGAAACCGGGGGCATGGGACTGGCA
GTTCGCCAAGCTCCTCTGATCATACCTCTGAAAGCAACCTCTACCCCCGTGTCCATAAAACAATACCCCA
TGTCACAAGAAGCCAGACTGGGGATCAAGCCCCACATACAGAGACTGTTGGACCAGGGAATACTGGTACC
CTGCCAGTCCCCCTGGAACACGCCCCTGCTACCCGTTAAGAAACCAGGGACTAATGATTATAGGCCTGTC
CAGGATCTGAGAGAAGTCAACAAGCGGGTGGAAGACATCCACCCCACCGTGCCCAACCCTTACAACCTCT
TGAGCGGGCTCCCACCGTCCCACCAGTGGTACACTGTGCTTGATTTAAAGGATGCCTTTTTCTGCCTGAG
ACTCCACCCCACCAGTCAGCCTCTCTTCGCCTTTGAGTGGAGAGATCCAGAGATGGGAATCTCAGGACAA
TTGACCTGGACCAGACTCCCACAGGGTTTCAAAAACAGTCCCACCCTGTTTAATGAGGCACTGCACAGAG
ACCTAGCAGACTTCCGGATCCAGCACCCAGACTTGATCCTGCTACAGTACGTGGATGACTTACTGCTGGC
CGCCACTTCTGAGCTAGACTGCCAACAAGGTACTCGGGCCCTGTTACAAACCCTAGGGAACCTCGGGTAT
CGGGCCTCGGCCAAGAAAGCCCAAATTTGCCAGAAACAGGTCAAGTATCTGGGGTATCTTCTAAAAGAGG
GTCAGAGATGGCTGACTGAGGCCAGAAAAGAGACTGTGATGGGGCAGCCTACTCCGAAGACCCCTCGACA
ACTAAGGGAGTTCCTAGGGAAGGCAGGCTTCTGTCGCCTCTTCATCCCTGGGTTTGCAGAAATGGCAGCC
CCCCTGTACCCTCTCACCAAACCGGGGACTCTGTTTAATTGGGGCCCAGACCAACAAAAGGCCTATCAAG
AAATCAAGCAAGCTCTTCTAACTGCCCCAGCCCTGGGGTTGCCAGATTTGACTAAGCCCTTTGAACTCTT
TGTCGACGAGAAGCAGGGCTACGCCAAAGGTGTCCTAACGCAAAAACTGGGACCTTGGCGTCGGCCGGTG
GCCTACCTGTCCAAAAAGCTAGACCCAGTAGCAGCTGGGTGGCCCCCTTGCCTACGGATGGTAGCAGCCA
TTGCCGTACTGACAAAGGATGCAGGCAAGCTAACCATGGGACAGCCACTAGTCATTCTGGCCCCCCATGC
AGTAGAGGCACTAGTCAAACAACCCCCCGACCGCTGGCTTTCCAACGCCCGGATGACTCACTATCAGGCC
TTGCTTTTGGACACGGACCGGGTCCAGTTCGGACCGGTGGTAGCCCTGAACCCGGCTACGCTGCTCCCAC
TGCCTGAGGAAGGGCTGCAACACAACTGCCTTGATATCCTGGCCGAAGCCCACGGAACCCGACCCGACCT
AACGGACCAGCCGCTCCCAGACGCCGACCACACCTGGTACACGGATGGAAGCAGTCTCTTACAAGAGGGA
CAGCGTAAGGCGGGAGCTGCGGTGACCACCGAGACCGAGGTAATCTGGGCTAAAGCCCTGCCAGCCGGGA
CATCCGCTCAGCGGGCTGAACTGATAGCACTCACCCAGGCCCTAAAGATGGCAGAAGGTAAGAAGCTAAA
TGTTTATACTGATAGCCGTTATGCTTTTGCTACTGCCCATATCCATGGAGAAATATACAGAAGGCGTGGG
TGGCTCACATCAGAAGGCAAAGAGATCAAAAATAAAGACGAGATCTTGGCCCTACTAAAAGCCCTCTTTC
TGCCCAAAAGACTTAGCATAATCCATTGTCCAGGACATCAAAAGGGACACAGCGCCGAGGCTAGAGGCAA
CCGGATGGCTGACCAAGCGGCCCGAAAGGCAGCCATCACAGAGACTCCAGACACCTCTACCCTCCTCATA
GAAAATTCATCACCCTCTGGCGGCTCAAAAAGAACCGCCGACGGCAGCGAATTCGAGCCCAAGAAGAAGA
GGAAAGTCTAACCGGTCATCATCACCATCACCATTGAGTTTAAACCCGCTGATCAGCCTCGACTGTGCCT
TCTAGTTGCCAGCCATCTGTTGTTTGCCCCTCCCCCGTGCCTTCCTTGACCCTGGAAGGTGCCACTCCCA
CTGTCCTTTCCTAATAAAATGAGAAAATTGCATCGCATTGTCTGAGTAGGTGTCATTCTATTCTGGGGGG
TGGGGTGGGGCAGGACAGCAAGGGGGAGGATTGGGAAGACAATAGCAGGCATGCTGGGGATGCGGTGGGC
TCTATGGCTTCTGAGGCGGAAAGAACCAGCTGGGGCTCGATACCGTCGACCTCTAGCTAGAGCTTGGCGT
AATCATGGTCATAGCTGTTTCCTGTGTGAAATTGTTATCCGCTCACAATTCCACACAACATACGAGCCGG
AAGCATAAAGTGTAAAGCCTAGGGTGCCTAATGAGTGAGCTAACTCACATTAATTGCGTTGCGCTCACTG
CCCGCTTTCCAGTCGGGAAACCTGTCGTGCCAGCTGCATTAATGAATCGGCCAACGCGCGGGGAGAGGCG
GTTTGCGTATTGGGCGCTCTTCCGCTTCCTCGCTCACTGACTCGCTGCGCTCGGTCGTTCGGCTGCGGCG
AGCGGTATCAGCTCACTCAAAGGCGGTAATACGGTTATCCACAGAATCAGGGGATAACGCAGGAAAGAAC
ATGTGAGCAAAAGGCCAGCAAAAGGCCAGGAACCGTAAAAAGGCCGCGTTGCTGGCGTTTTTCCATAGGC
TCCGCCCCCCTGACGAGCATCACAAAAATCGACGCTCAAGTCAGAGGTGGCGAAACCCGACAGGACTATA
AAGATACCAGGCGTTTCCCCCTGGAAGCTCCCTCGTGCGCTCTCCTGTTCCGACCCTGCCGCTTACCGGA
TACCTGTCCGCCTTTCTCCCTTCGGGAAGCGTGGCGCTTTCTCATAGCTCACGCTGTAGGTATCTCAGTT
CGGTGTAGGTCGTTCGCTCCAAGCTGGGCTGTGTGCACGAACCCCCCGTTCAGCCCGACCGCTGCGCCTT
ATCCGGTAACTATCGTCTTGAGTCCAACCCGGTAAGACACGACTTATCGCCACTGGCAGCAGCCACTGGT
AACAGGATTAGCAGAGCGAGGTATGTAGGCGGTGCTACAGAGTTCTTGAAGTGGTGGCCTAACTACGGCT
ACACTAGAAGAACAGTATTTGGTATCTGCGCTCTGCTGAAGCCAGTTACCTTCGGAAAAAGAGTTGGTAG
CTCTTGATCCGGCAAACAAACCACCGCTGGTAGCGGTGGTTTTTTTGTTTGCAAGCAGCAGATTACGCGC
AGAAAAAAAGGATCTCAAGAAGATCCTTTGATCTTTTCTACGGGGTCTGACACTCAGTGGAACGAAAACT
CACGTTAAGGGATTTTGGTCATGAGATTATCAAAAAGGATCTTCACCTAGATCCTTTTAAATTAAAAATG
AAGTTTTAAATCAATCTAAAGTATATATGAGTAAACTTGGTCTGACAGTTACCAATGCTTAATCAGTGAG
GCACCTATCTCAGCGATCTGTCTATTTCGTTCATCCATAGTTGCCTGACTCCCCGTCGTGTAGATAACTA
CGATACGGGAGGGCTTACCATCTGGCCCCAGTGCTGCAATGATACCGCGAGACCCACGCTCACCGGCTCC
AGATTTATCAGCAATAAACCAGCCAGCCGGAAGGGCCGAGCGCAGAAGTGGTCCTGCAACTTTATCCGCC
TCCATCCAGTCTATTAATTGTTGCCGGGAAGCTAGAGTAAGTAGTTCGCCAGTTAATAGTTTGCGCAACG
TTGTTGCCATTGCTACAGGCATCGTGGTGTCACGCTCGTCGTTTGGTATGGCTTCATTCAGCTCCGGTTC
CCAACGATCAAGGCGAGTTACATGATCCCCCATGTTGTGCAAAAAAGCGGTTAGCTCCTTCGGTCCTCCG
ATCGTTGTCAGAAGTAAGTTGGCCGCAGTGTTATCACTCATGGTTATGGCAGCACTGCATAATTCTCTTA
CTGTCATGCCATCCGTAAGATGCTTTTCTGTGACTGGTGAGTACTCAACCAAGTCATTCTGAGAATAGTG
TATGCGGCGACCGAGTTGCTCTTGCCCGGCGTCAATACGGGATAATACCGCGCCACATAGCAGAACTTTA
AAAGTGCTCATCATTGGAAAACGTTCTTCGGGGCGAAAACTCTCAAGGATCTTACCGCTGTTGAGATCCA
GTTCGATGTAACCCACTCGTGCACCCAACTGATCTTCAGCATCTTTTACTTTCACCAGCGTTTCTGGGTG
AGCAAAAACAGGAAGGCAAAATGCCGCAAAAAAGGGAATAAGGGCGACACGGAAATGTTGAATACTCATA
CTCTTCCTTTTTCAATATTATTGAAGCATTTATCAGGGTTATTGTCTCATGAGCGGATACATATTTGAAT
GTATTTAGAAAAATAAACAAATAGGGGTTCCGCGCACATTTCCCCGAAAAGTGCCACCTGACGTCGACGG
ATCGGGAGATCGATCTCCCGATCCCCTAGGGTCTACTCTCAGTACAATCTGCTCTGATGCCGCATAGTTA
AGCCAGTATCTGCTCCCTGCTTGTGTGTTGGAGGTCGCTGAGTAGTGCGCGAGCAAAATTTAAGCTACAA
CAAGGCAAGGCTTGACCGACAATTGCATGAAGAATCTGCTTAGGGTTAGGCGTTTTGCGCTGCTTCGCGA
TGTACGGGCCAGATATACGCGTT
Features (pLannotate 1.2.2; 17 found; start..end, strand, type, name):
      1..380     +  enhancer       CMV enhancer: human cytomegalovirus immediate early enhancer
    381..584     +  promoter       CMV promoter: human cytomegalovirus (CMV) immediate early promoter
    626..644     +  promoter       T7 promoter: promoter for bacteriophage T7 RNA polymerase
    715..2316    +  CDS            Cas9(N): N-terminal portion of Streptococcus pyogenes Cas9 (Zetsche et al., 2015)
   2317..4811    +  CDS            Cas9(C) (fragment): C-terminal portion of Streptococcus pyogenes Cas9 (Zetsche et al., 2015)
   4915..6946    +  CDS            gag-pol (fragment): Moloney murine leukemia virus Gag-Pol polyprotein; gag-pol; contains a read-through stop codon
   7063..7287    +  polyA_signal   bGH poly(A) signal: bovine growth hormone polyadenylation signal
   7291..7312    +  promoter       SV40 promoter (fragment): SV40 enhancer and early promoter
   7317..7333    +  misc_feature   MCS (fragment): pBluescript multiple cloning site
   7382..7398    -  protein_bind   lac operator: The lac repressor binds to the lac operator to inhibit transcription in E. coli. This inhibition can be relieved by adding lactose or isopropyl-β-D-thiogalactopyranoside (IPTG). lac repressor encoded by lacI
   7406..7436    -  promoter       lac promoter: promoter for the E. coli lac operon
   7451..7472    -  protein_bind   CAP binding site: CAP binding activates transcription in the presence of cAMP. E. coli catabolite activator protein
   7485..7577    -  CDS            lacI (fragment): lac repressor; lacI; The lac repressor binds to the lac operator to inhibit transcription in E. coli. This inhibition can be relieved by adding lactose or isopropyl-β-D-thiogalactopyranoside (IPTG).
   7760..8348    -  rep_origin     ori: high-copy-number ColE1/pMB1/pBR322/pUC origin of replication
   8519..9379    -  CDS            AmpR: β-lactamase; bla; confers resistance to ampicillin, carbenicillin, and related antibiotics
   9380..9484    -  promoter       AmpR promoter: bla
   9555..9599    -  misc_feature   bom (fragment): basis of mobility region from pBR322
