[The description below was written by a language model from this plasmid's Addgene catalogue record and pLannotate feature annotations shown in this document.]
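Description:
pCMV-PE2-SpG (HES824) is a mammalian expression plasmid of about 9.8 kb that encodes a PAM-relaxed version of the PE2 prime editor. It was built by Gibson cloning in the pCMV-PE2 backbone. In bacteria it is maintained at high copy through a ColE1/pUC-type origin and selected with ampicillin via the β-lactamase gene and its native promoter. Short remnants of lac regulatory elements, an SV40 promoter fragment and a pBR322 bom fragment appear in the annotation as backbone carry-over and have no stated function here. The record lists no mammalian selection marker or reporter, so the plasmid appears suited to transient transfection.

The payload is a single synthetic open reading frame driven by the human CMV immediate-early enhancer and promoter and terminated by the bovine growth hormone polyadenylation signal. A T7 promoter sits just upstream of the coding sequence, which could in principle allow in vitro transcription. The fusion protein consists of nuclear localization signals flanking an SpCas9 H840A nickase joined to an engineered Moloney murine leukemia virus reverse transcriptase carrying the five PE2 mutations (D200N, T306K, W313F, T330P, L603W). The automated annotation reports these as two Cas9 segments and a gag-pol fragment. The Cas9 portion also bears the SpG substitutions (D1135L, S1136W, G1218K, E1219Q, R1335Q, T1337R), which in general broaden targeting from NGG to NGN PAMs.

The plasmid is intended for prime editing in mammalian cells at sites that lack a canonical PAM. No guide RNA cassette is annotated, so the prime editing guide RNA that specifies the target and templates the edit would need to be supplied from a separate construct.
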