Addgene plasmid #242689: pCMV-PE2-SpG (HES824)
Purpose: Prime editing in mammalian cells with SpG-based PE2 prime editors
Depositing lab: Benjamin Kleinstiver. Depositing organization: Massachusetts General Hospital. Publication: Treatment of a severe vascular disease using a bespoke CRISPR-Cas9 base editor in mice. Alves CRR, Das S, Krishnan V, Ha LL, Fox LR, Stutzman HE, Shamber CE, Kalailingam P, McCarthy S, Lino Cardenas CL, Fong CE, Imai T, Mitra S, Yun S, Wood RK, Benning FMC, Roh K, Lawton J, Kim N, Silverstein RA, Ferreira da Silva J, de la Cruz D, Richa R, Xie J, Gray-Edwards HL, Malhotra R, Chung DY, Chao LH, Tsai SQ, Maguire CA, Lindsay ME, Kleinstiver BP, Musolino PL. Nat Biomed Eng. 2025 Sep 11:10.1038/s41551-025-01499-1. doi: 10.1038/s41551-025-01499-1. PubMed 40935887.
Backbone
  Vector backbone: pCMV-PE2 (Addgene Plasmid #132775)
  Vector type: Mammalian Expression, CRISPR
Growth in bacteria
  Bacterial resistance: Ampicillin, 100 μg/mL
  Growth temperature: 37°C
  Growth strain: DH5alpha
  Copy number: High Copy
Gene/Insert
  Gene/Insert name: pCMV-NLS-SpCas9(H840A)-M-MLV-RT(D200N,T306K,W313F,T330P,L603W)-NLS (alt names: HES824; pCMV-PE2-SpG)
  Species: Synthetic
  Mutation: PE2 mutations in MMLV RT, SpG mutations in SpCas9(D1135L/S1136W/G1218K/E1219Q/R1335Q/T1337R)
  Promoter: CMV
  Tag / fusion protein: NLS (N terminal on insert)
  Cloning method: Gibson Cloning
  Sequencing primers: 5′ oBK6928-CCAAGTCTCCACCCCATTGACG; 3′ oBK219-GGGAGTGGCACCTTCCAGGGTC
Terms and licenses: Academic/Nonprofit Terms; Industry Terms: Not Available to Industry
How to cite: pCMV-PE2-SpG (HES824) was a gift from Benjamin Kleinstiver (Addgene plasmid # 242689 ; http://n2t.net/addgene:242689 ; RRID:Addgene_242689)
